>Addgene plasmid #120767 | GGE082 | addgene full sequence | sequence record 263125 | Addgene NGS Result
AGCGCCCAATACGCAAACCGCCTCTCCCCGCGCGTTGGCCGATTCATTAATGCAGCTGGCACGACAGGTT
TCCCGACTGGAAAGCGGGCAGTGAGCGCAACGCAATTAATGTGAGTTAGCTCACTCATTAGGCACCCCAG
GCTTTACACTTTATGCTTCCGGCTCGTATGTTGTGTGGAATTGTGAGCGGATAACAATTTCACACAGGAA
ACAGCTATGACCATGATTACGCCAAGCTATTTAGGTGACACTATAGAATACTCAAGCTATGCATCAAGCT
TGGTACCGAGCTCGGATCCACTAGTAACGGCCGCCAGTGTGCTGGAATTCGCCCTTGGGGTCTCTTCTAG
CTGCTTGTACCTAGTGCAACCCCAGTTTGTTAAAAATTAGTAGTCAAAAACTTCTGAGTTAAAAAAAAAA
AAAAAAGCTTAGAGACCCCAAGGGCGAATTCTGCAGATATCCATCACACTGGCGGCCGCTCGAGCATGCA
TCTAGAGGGCCCAATTCGCCCTATAGTGAGTCGTATTACAATTCACTGGCCGTCGTTTTACAACGTCGTG
ACTGGGAAAACCCTGGCGTTACCCAACTTAATCGCCTTGCAGCACATCCCCCTTTCGCCAGCTGGCGTAA
TAGCGAAGAGGCCCGCACCGATCGCCCTTCCCAACAGTTGCGCAGCCTATACGTACGGCAGTTTAAGGTT
TACACCTATAAAAGAGAGAGCCGTTATCGTCTGTTTGTGGATGTACAGAGTGATATTATTGACACGCCGG
GGCGACGGATGGTGATCCCCCTGGCCAGTGCACGTCTGCTGTCAGATAAAGTCTCCCGTGAACTTTACCC
GGTGGTGCATATCGGGGATGAAAGCTGGCGCATGATGACCACCGATATGGCCAGTGTGCCGGTCTCCGTT
ATCGGGGAAGAAGTGGCTGATCTCAGCCACCGCGAAAATGACATCAAAAACGCCATTAACCTGATGTTCT
GGGGAATATAAATGTCAGGCATGAGATTATCAAAAAGGATCTTCACCTAGATCCTTTTCACGTAGAAAGC
CAGTCCGCAGAAACGGTGCTGACCCCGGATGAATGTCAGCTACTGGGCTATCTGGACAAGGGAAAACGCA
AGCGCAAAGAGAAAGCAGGTAGCTTGCAGTGGGCTTACATGGCGATAGCTAGACTGGGCGGTTTTATGGA
CAGCAAGCGAACCGGAATTGCCAGCTGGGGCGCCCTCTGGTAAGGTTGGGAAGCCCTGCAAAGTAAACTG
GATGGCTTTCTTGCCGCCAAGGATCTGATGGCGCAGGGGATCAAGCTCTGATCAAGAGACAGGATGAGGA
TCGTTTCGCATGATTGAACAAGATGGATTGCACGCAGGTTCTCCGGCCGCTTGGGTGGAGAGGCTATTCG
GCTATGACTGGGCACAACAGACAATCGGCTGCTCTGATGCCGCCGTGTTCCGGCTGTCAGCGCAGGGGCG
CCCGGTTCTTTTTGTCAAGACCGACCTGTCCGGTGCCCTGAATGAACTGCAAGACGAGGCAGCGCGGCTA
TCGTGGCTGGCCACGACGGGCGTTCCTTGCGCAGCTGTGCTCGACGTTGTCACTGAAGCGGGAAGGGACT
GGCTGCTATTGGGCGAAGTGCCGGGGCAGGATCTCCTGTCATCTCACCTTGCTCCTGCCGAGAAAGTATC
CATCATGGCTGATGCAATGCGGCGGCTGCATACGCTTGATCCGGCTACCTGCCCATTCGACCACCAAGCG
AAACATCGCATCGAGCGAGCACGTACTCGGATGGAAGCCGGTCTTGTCGATCAGGATGATCTGGACGAAG
AGCATCAGGGGCTCGCGCCAGCCGAACTGTTCGCCAGGCTCAAGGCGAGCATGCCCGACGGCGAGGATCT
CGTCGTGACCCATGGCGATGCCTGCTTGCCGAATATCATGGTGGAAAATGGCCGCTTTTCTGGATTCATC
GACTGTGGCCGGCTGGGTGTGGCGGACCGCTATCAGGACATAGCGTTGGCTACCCGTGATATTGCTGAAG
AGCTTGGCGGCGAATGGGCTGACCGCTTCCTCGTGCTTTACGGTATCGCCGCTCCCGATTCGCAGCGCAT
CGCCTTCTATCGCCTTCTTGACGAGTTCTTCTGAATTATTAACGCTTACAATTTCCTGATGCGGTATTTT
CTCCTTACGCATCTGTGCGGTATTTCACACCGCATCAGGTGGCACTTTTCGGGGAAATGTGCGCGGAACC
CCTATTTGTTTATTTTTCTAAATACATTCAAATATGTATCCGCTCATGAGACAATAACCCTGATAAATGC
TTCAATAATAGCACGTGAGGAGGGCCACCATGGCCAAGTTGACCAGTGCCGTTCCGGTGCTCACCGCGCG
CGACGTCGCCGGAGCGGTCGAGTTCTGGACCGACCGGCTCGGGTTCTCCCGGGACTTCGTGGAGGACGAC
TTCGCCGGTGTGGTCCGGGACGACGTGACCCTGTTCATCAGCGCGGTCCAGGACCAGGTGGTGCCGGACA
ACACCCTGGCCTGGGTGTGGGTGCGCGGCCTGGACGAGCTGTACGCCGAGTGGTCGGAGGTCGTGTCCAC
GAACTTCCGGGACGCCTCCGGGCCGGCCATGACCGAGATCGGCGAGCAGCCGTGGGGGCGGGAGTTCGCC
CTGCGCGACCCGGCCGGCAACTGCGTGCACTTCGTGGCCGAGGAGCAGGACTGACACGTGCTAAAACTTC
ATTTTTAATTTAAAAGGATCTAGGTGAAGATCCTTTTTGATAATCTCATGACCAAAATCCCTTAACGTGA
GTTTTCGTTCCACTGAGCGTCAGACCCCGTAGAAAAGATCAAAGGATCTTCTTGAGATCCTTTTTTTCTG
CGCGTAATCTGCTGCTTGCAAACAAAAAAACCACCGCTACCAGCGGTGGTTTGTTTGCCGGATCAAGAGC
TACCAACTCTTTTTCCGAAGGTAACTGGCTTCAGCAGAGCGCAGATACCAAATACTGTTCTTCTAGTGTA
GCCGTAGTTAGGCCACCACTTCAAGAACTCTGTAGCACCGCCTACATACCTCGCTCTGCTAATCCTGTTA
CCAGTGGCTGCTGCCAGTGGCGATAAGTCGTGTCTTACCGGGTTGGACTCAAGACGATAGTTACCGGATA
AGGCGCAGCGGTCGGGCTGAACGGGGGGTTCGTGCACACAGCCCAGCTTGGAGCGAACGACCTACACCGA
ACTGAGATACCTACAGCGTGAGCTATGAGAAAGCGCCACGCTTCCCGAAGGGAGAAAGGCGGACAGGTAT
CCGGTAAGCGGCAGGGTCGGAACAGGAGAGCGCACGAGGGAGCTTCCAGGGGGAAACGCCTGGTATCTTT
ATAGTCCTGTCGGGTTTCGCCACCTCTGACTTGAGCGTCGATTTTTGTGATGCTCGTCAGGGGGGCGGAG
CCTATGGAAAAACGCCAGCAACGCGGCCTTTTTACGGTTCCTGGCCTTTTGCTGGCCTTTTGCTCACATG
TTCTTTCCTGCGTTATCCCCTGATTCTGTGGATAACCGTATTACCGCCTTTGAGTGAGCTGATACCGCTC
GCCGCAGCCGAACGACCGAGCGCAGCGAGTCAGTGAGCGAGGAAGCGGAAG
Features (pLannotate 1.2.2; 14 found; start..end, strand, type, name):
      2..94      +  CDS            lacI (fragment): lac repressor; lacI; The lac repressor binds to the lac operator to inhibit transcription in E. coli. This inhibition can be relieved by adding lactose or isopropyl-β-D-thiogalactopyranoside (IPTG).
    107..128     +  protein_bind   CAP binding site: CAP binding activates transcription in the presence of cAMP. E. coli catabolite activator protein
    143..173     +  promoter       lac promoter: promoter for the E. coli lac operon
    181..197     +  protein_bind   lac operator: The lac repressor binds to the lac operator to inhibit transcription in E. coli. This inhibition can be relieved by adding lactose or isopropyl-β-D-thiogalactopyranoside (IPTG). lac repressor encoded by lacI
    239..257     +  promoter       SP6 promoter: promoter for bacteriophage SP6 RNA polymerase
    510..528     -  promoter       T7 promoter: promoter for bacteriophage T7 RNA polymerase
    531..678     +  CDS            lacZα (fragment): LacZα fragment of β-galactosidase; lacZ fragment
    688..991     +  CDS            ccdB (fragment): CcdB, a bacterial toxin that poisons DNA gyrase; ccdB; Plasmids containing the ccdB gene cannot be propagated in standard E. coli strains.
   1039..1308    +  CDS            tnpA (fragment): TN5P_ECOLX - Also known as tnp. Experimental evidence at protein level: Swiss-Prot protein existence level 1. Mediates transposition of transposon Tn5 by a 'cut and paste' mechanism. First, the monomeric transposase binds the 19 bp inverted DNA repeats flanking the transposon. Then, dimerization of the DNA- bound transposase creates a synaptic DNA complex. After nicking of the first DNA strand, excision of the transposon proceeds through a series of intermediates. The transposase then mediates the insertion of the transposon at a new site by strand transfer. The activity of the wild- type tran
   1340..2134    +  CDS            NeoR/KanR: aminoglycoside phosphotransferase from Tn5; aph(3')-II (or nptII); confers resistance to neomycin, kanamycin, and G418 (Geneticin®)
   2155..2205    -  misc_feature   bom (fragment): basis of mobility region from pBR322
   2232..2320    +  promoter       AmpR promoter (fragment): bla
   2340..2714    +  CDS            BleoR: antibiotic-binding protein; Sh ble from Streptoalloteichus hindustanus; confers resistance to bleomycin, phleomycin, and Zeocin™
   2852..3440    +  rep_origin     ori: high-copy-number ColE1/pMB1/pBR322/pUC origin of replication
