[The description below was written by a language model from this plasmid's Addgene catalogue record and pLannotate feature annotations shown in this document.]
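Description:
GGE082 is a small part-donor plasmid from a modular Golden Gate toolkit for building expression constructs in the oleaginous yeast Yarrowia lipolytica. It carries the T1_Tef part, an 85 bp transcription terminator designated for position 1, meaning it closes the first transcription unit when toolkit parts are assembled into an expression plasmid. The part was inserted by TOPO cloning into a vector recorded as pCR4Blunt-TOPO. The plasmid is a cloning and assembly intermediate maintained in E. coli, not a yeast expression vector in its own right. No yeast origin, yeast marker or integration sequence is annotated.

The 3,621 nt sequenced record shows the usual architecture of a TOPO-type cloning backbone. A high-copy ColE1/pUC origin supports replication, and the Tn5-derived NeoR/KanR aminoglycoside phosphotransferase matches the recorded kanamycin selection. A BleoR (Sh ble) gene preceded by a fragment of the AmpR promoter is also annotated, a marker more typical of related Zero Blunt TOPO vectors than of the named backbone; the record does not comment on this. Upstream of the cloning site lie the CAP binding site, lac promoter and lac operator. Opposing SP6 and T7 promoters bracket an unannotated interval of roughly 250 nt, where the terminator part presumably sits. Downstream are lacZα and ccdB fragments, consistent with the lacZα-ccdB lethal fusion that such vectors use for positive selection of recombinants, since an insert disrupts expression of the toxin. The terminator itself, and the type IIS restriction sites and overhangs that would release it during Golden Gate assembly, are not annotated in the feature table.
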