Addgene plasmid #120767: GGE082
Purpose: Part of GoldenGate Yarrowia lipolytica toolkit for assembling an expression plasmid for Y. lipolytic yeast. Terminator of gene expression for position 1 (T1_Tef)
Depositing lab: Tristan Rossignol. Depositing organization: INRAE Jouy-en-Josas. Publication: A modular Golden Gate toolkit for Yarrowia lipolytica synthetic biology. Larroude M, Park YK, Soudier P, Kubiak M, Nicaud JM, Rossignol T. Microb Biotechnol. 2019 May 31. doi: 10.1111/1751-7915.13427. PubMed 31148366.
Backbone
  Vector backbone: pCR4Blunt-TOPO
  Vector type: Cloning/assembly plasmid
Growth in bacteria
  Bacterial resistance: Kanamycin, 50 μg/mL
  Growth temperature: 37°C
  Growth strain: DH5alpha
  Copy number: High Copy
Gene/Insert
  Gene/Insert name: T1_Tef
  Insert size (bp): 85
  Cloning method: TOPO Cloning
Terms and licenses: Academic/Nonprofit Terms; Industry Terms: Not Available to Industry
How to cite: GGE082 was a gift from Tristan Rossignol (Addgene plasmid # 120767 ; http://n2t.net/addgene:120767 ; RRID:Addgene_120767)
