>Addgene plasmid #120767 | GGE082 | depositor partial sequence | sequence record 229377 | T1_Tef
GTCTCTTCTAGCTGCTTGTACCTAGTGCAACCCCAGTTTGTTAAAAATTAGTAGTCAAAAACTTCTGAGT
TAAAAAAAAAAAAAAAAGCTTAGAGACC
